>Addgene plasmid #114915 | PXY X058_pECIA14 | addgene full sequence | sequence record 296430 | Addgene NGS Result
GTAAAACGACGGCCAGTGAATTAATTCGTTGCAGGACAGGATGTGGTGCCCGATGTGACTAGCTCTTTGC
TGCAGGCCGTCCTATCCTCTGGTTCCGATAAGAGACCCAGAACTCCGGCCCCCCACCGCCCACCGCCACC
CCCATACATATGTGGTACGCAAGTAAGAGTGCCTGCGCATGCCCCATGTGCCCCACCAAGAGCTTTGCAT
CCCATACAAGTCCCCAAAGTGGAGAACCGAACCAATTCTTCGCGGGCAGAACAAAAGCTTCTGCACACGT
CTCCACTCGAATTTGGAGCCGGCCGGCGTGTGCAAAAGAGGTGAATCGAACGAAAGACCCGTGTGTAAAG
CCGCGTTTCCAAAATGTATAAAACCGAGAGCATCTGGCCAATGTGCATCAGTTGTGGTCAGCAGCAAAAT
CAAGTGAATCATCTCAGTGCAACTAAAGGGGGGATCCGATCTCAATATGAAGTTATGCATATTACTGGCC
GTCGTGGCCTTTGTTGGCCTCTCGCTCGGGTCCTTAGCTCTCAAGTTTTCACCTCAACTCTTGTCTCTCC
TTTCCCTTAAAACATCTCTCTCTGGCCCTCCCTCTGCCTTTCAAGACTGGAAAGTCCCCGTTAACGGTCA
AAACGACGCCGTTTGGTGTTCTTGGTCCGGTGTAGTCTGTGATAATGTAACGGCTCAAGTCATTTCCCTC
GACCTCTCTCACCGGAACCTCTCTGGTCGTATTCCTATACAGATTCGTTACTTGTCGAGCTTACTCTACT
TAAATCTCAGTGGGAATTCTTTGGAAGGTTCGTTTCCAACTTCTATCTTTGATCTCACCAAGCTCACTAC
CCTCGACATCAGCCGTAACTCGTTCGACTCGAGTTTTCCTCCCGGAATCTCCAAGCTTAAGTTCTTAAAA
GTCTTCAATGCGTTCAGCAACAACTTCGAAGGTCTATTACCTAGTGACGTGTCTCGTCTTCGTTTCTTGG
AAGAGCTTAACTTTGGTGGAAGTTACTTTGAAGGAGAGATTCCAGCAGCTTACGGTGGTTTACAGAGATT
GAAGTTTATTCATTTAGCTGGAAATGTCCTCGGAGGTAAACTACCTCCTAGATTAGGACTCTTAACAGAG
CTCCAACACATGGAAATCGGTTATAATCACTTCAACGGAAACATACCTTCGGAGTTTGCCTTACTCTCAA
ATCTCAAGTACTTTGACGTTTCCAATTGCAGCCTCTCTGGTTCTCTGCCTCAAGAACTCGGGAATCTCTC
AAACCTAGAGACTTTATTTCTATTCCAAAACGGTTTCACCGGTGAAATCCCAGAGAGTTATAGCAACTTG
AAATCCCTCAAGCTTCTCGATTTTTCGAGTAATCAGCTTTCTGGTAGTATCCCATCAGGCTTCTCGACCT
TGAAGAACCTCACATGGCTAAGCTTAATCAGCAATAACCTCTCAGGTGAAGTACCTGAAGGAATCGGTGA
ACTCCCTGAGCTTACTACATTGTTTCTATGGAACAATAACTTCACCGGAGTTTTGCCACACAAGCTTGGA
TCAAACGGTAAACTTGAGACAATGGACGTCTCTAACAATTCATTCACCGGAACAATCCCTTCTTCTCTCT
GCCATGGAAACAAGCTATACAAACTCATCCTCTTCTCCAACATGTTTGAAGGTGAGCTACCAAAGAGCTT
GACTCGTTGCGAATCTCTATGGCGGTTTCGGAGTCAAAACAATCGATTAAACGGCACAATTCCGATCGGA
TTCGGCTCTCTACGTAACCTCACTTTCGTTGATTTAAGCAACAACAGATTCACCGATCAAATTCCGGCGG
ATTTCGCCACCGCTCCTGTTCTTCAGTACTTGAATCTCTCAACCAATTTCTTCCACAGGAAACTACCGGA
AAACATATGGAAAGCTCCGAATCTACAGATCTTCTCAGCGAGTTTCAGCAATTTGATCGGTGAAATCCCA
AATTACGTTGGATGCAAAAGCTTCTACAGGATTGAACTACAAGGAAACTCACTCAACGGAACGATTCCAT
GGGACATCGGACATTGCGAGAAGCTTCTCTGTTTGAATCTCAGCCAAAATCATCTCAACGGAATCATTCC
ATGGGAGATTTCAACTCTTCCGTCAATCGCCGACGTAGATCTTTCTCATAATCTCTTAACCGGAACAATC
CCTTCCGATTTCGGAAGCTCTAAGACGATCACAACCTTCAACGTTTCGTATAATCAGCTAATCGGTCCGA
TTCCAAGTGGTTCTTTCGCTCATCTGAATCCGTCGTTCTTCTCCTCAAACGAAGGACTCTGTGGAGATCT
CGTCGGAAAACCTTGCAATTCTGATAGGTTTAACGCCGGAAATGCAGATATAGACGGTCATCATAAAGAG
GAACGACCTAAGAAACTGGAGGTGCTGTTCCAGGGACCAAGCGGCAATCCCGGCGGCGATCTGGCCCCCC
AGATGCTGCGCGAGCTGCAGGAGACCAATGCCGCCCTGCAGGACGTGCGCGAGCTGCTGCGCCACCGCGT
GAAGGAGATCACCTTCCTGAAGAACACCGTGATGGAGTGCGACGCCTGCGGCATGCAGCCCTCTAGAGGC
TCCGGCTCCATCATCCCAGTTGAGGAGGAGAACCCGGACTTCTGGAACCGCGAGGCAGCCGAGGCCCTGG
GTGCCGCCAAGAAGCTGCAGCCTGCACAGACAGCCGCCAAGAACCTCATCATCTTCCTGGGCGATGGGAT
GGGGGTGTCTACGGTGACAGCTGCCAGGATCCTAAAAGGGCAGAAGAAGGACAAACTGGGGCCTGAGATA
CCCCTGGCCATGGACCGCTTCCCATATGTGGCTCTGTCCAAGACATACAATGTAGACAAACATGTGCCAG
ACAGTGGAGCCACAGCCACGGCCTACCTGTGCGGGGTCAAGGGCAACTTCCAGACCATTGGCTTGAGTGC
AGCCGCCCGCTTTAACCAGTGCAACACGACACGCGGCAACGAGGTCATCTCCGTGATGAATCGGGCCAAG
AAAGCAGGGAAGTCAGTGGGAGTGGTAACCACCACACGAGTGCAGCACGCCTCGCCAGCCGGCACCTACG
CCCACACGGTGAACCGCAACTGGTACTCGGACGCCGACGTGCCTGCCTCGGCCCGCCAGGAGGGGTGCCA
GGACATCGCTACGCAGCTCATCTCCAACATGGACATTGACGTGATCCTAGGTGGAGGCCGAAAGTACATG
TTTCGCATGGGAACCCCAGACCCTGAGTACCCAGATGACTACAGCCAAGGTGGGACCAGGCTGGACGGGA
AGAATCTGGTGCAGGAATGGCTGGCGAAGCGCCAGGGTGCCCGGTATGTGTGGAACCGCACTGAGCTCAT
GCAGGCTTCCCTGGACCCGTCTGTGACCCATCTCATGGGTCTCTTTGAGCCTGGAGACATGAAATACGAG
ATCCACCGAGACTCCACACTGGACCCCTCCCTGATGGAGATGACAGAGGCTGCCCTGCGCCTGCTGAGCA
GGAACCCCCGCGGCTTCTTCCTCTTCGTGGAGGGTGGTCGCATCGACCATGGTCATCATGAAAGCAGGGC
TTACCGGGCACTGACTGAGACGATCATGTTCGACGACGCCATTGAGAGGGCGGGCCAGCTCACCAGCGAG
GAGGACACGCTGAGCCTCGTCACTGCCGACCACTCCCACGTCTTCTCCTTCGGAGGCTACCCCCTGCGAG
GGAGCTCCATCTTCGGGCTGGCCCCTGGCAAGGCCCGGGACAGGAAGGCCTACACGGTCCTCCTATACGG
AAACGGTCCAGGCTATGTGCTCAAGGACGGCGCCCGGCCGGATGTTACCGAGAGCGAGAGCGGGAGCCCC
GAGTATCGGCAGCAGTCAGCAGTGCCCCTGGACGAAGAGACCCACGCAGGCGAGGACGTGGCGGTGTTCG
CGCGCGGCCCGCAGGCGCACCTGGTTCACGGCGTGCAGGAGCAGACCTTCATAGCGCACGTCATGGCCTT
CGCCGCCTGCCTGGAGCCCTACACCGCCTGCGACCTGGCGCCCCCCGCCGGCACCACCGACGCCGCGCAC
CCGGGTTCTAGAGGAAGCACCTCCGGCGATAACGATTACAAGGATGATGATGATAAGGCCAGCGGCACCG
GTCATCATCACCATCACCATTGAGTTTAAACCCGCTGATCAGCCTCGACTGTGCCTTCTAAGGCCTGAGC
TCGCTGATCAGCCTCGATCGAGGATCCAGACATGATAAGATACATTGATGAGTTTGGACAAACCACAACT
AGAATGCAGTGAAAAAAATGCTTTATTTGTGAAATTTGTGATGCTATTGCTTTATTTGTAACCATTATAA
GCTGCAATAAACAAGTTAACAACAACAATTGCATTCATTTTATGTTTCAGGTTCAGGGGGAGGTGTGGGA
GGTTTTTTAAAGCAAGTAAAACCTCTACAAATGTGGTATGGCTGATTATGATCAGTCGACCTGCAGGCAT
GCAAGCTTGGCGTAATCATGGTCATAGCTGTTTCCTGTGTGAAATTGTTATCCGCTCACAATTCCACACA
ACATACGAGCCGGAAGCATAAAGTGTAAAGCCTGGGGTGCCTAATGAGTGAGCTAACTCACATTAATTGC
GTTGCGCTCACTGCCCGCTTTCCAGTCGGGAAACCTGTCGTGCCAGCTGCATTAATGAATCGGCCAACGC
GCGGGGAGAGGCGGTTTGCGTATTGGGCGCTCTTCCGCTTCCTCGCTCACTGACTCGCTGCGCTCGGTCG
TTCGGCTGCGGCGAGCGGTATCAGCTCACTCAAAGGCGGTAATACGGTTATCCACAGAATCAGGGGATAA
CGCAGGAAAGAACATGTGAGCAAAAGGCCAGCAAAAGGCCAGGAACCGTAAAAAGGCCGCGTTGCTGGCG
TTTTTCCATAGGCTCCGCCCCCCTGACGAGCATCACAAAAATCGACGCTCAAGTCAGAGGTGGCGAAACC
CGACAGGACTATAAAGATACCAGGCGTTTCCCCCTGGAAGCTCCCTCGTGCGCTCTCCTGTTCCGACCCT
GCCGCTTACCGGATACCTGTCCGCCTTTCTCCCTTCGGGAAGCGTGGCGCTTTCTCATAGCTCACGCTGT
AGGTATCTCAGTTCGGTGTAGGTCGTTCGCTCCAAGCTGGGCTGTGTGCACGAACCCCCCGTTCAGCCCG
ACCGCTGCGCCTTATCCGGTAACTATCGTCTTGAGTCCAACCCGGTAAGACACGACTTATCGCCACTGGC
AGCAGCCACTGGTAACAGGATTAGCAGAGCGAGGTATGTAGGCGGTGCTACAGAGTTCTTGAAGTGGTGG
CCTAACTACGGCTACACTAGAAGAACAGTATTTGGTATCTGCGCTCTGCTGAAGCCAGTTACCTTCGGAA
AAAGAGTTGGTAGCTCTTGATCCGGCAAACAAACCACCGCTGGTAGCGGTGGTTTTTTTGTTTGCAAGCA
GCAGATTACGCGCAGAAAAAAAGGATCTCAAGAAGATCCTTTGATCTTTTCTACGGGGTCTGACGCTCAG
TGGAACGAAAACTCACGTTAAGGGATTTTGGTCATGAGATTATCAAAAAGGATCTTCACCTAGATCCTTT
TAAATTAAAAATGAAGTTTTAAATCAATCTAAAGTATATATGAGTAAACTTGGTCTGACAGTTACCAATG
CTTAATCAGTGAGGCACCTATCTCAGCGATCTGTCTATTTCGTTCATCCATAGTTGCCTGACTCCCCGTC
GTGTAGATAACTACGATACGGGAGGGCTTACCATCTGGCCCCAGTGCTGCAATGATACCGCGAGACCCAC
GCTCACCGGCTCCAGATTTATCAGCAATAAACCAGCCAGCCGGAAGGGCCGAGCGCAGAAGTGGTCCTGC
AACTTTATCCGCCTCCATCCAGTCTATTAATTGTTGCCGGGAAGCTAGAGTAAGTAGTTCGCCAGTTAAT
AGTTTGCGCAACGTTGTTGCCATTGCTACAGGCATCGTGGTGTCACGCTCGTCGTTTGGTATGGCTTCAT
TCAGCTCCGGTTCCCAACGATCAAGGCGAGTTACATGATCCCCCATGTTGTGCAAAAAAGCGGTTAGCTC
CTTCGGTCCTCCGATCGTTGTCAGAAGTAAGTTGGCCGCAGTGTTATCACTCATGGTTATGGCAGCACTG
CATAATTCTCTTACTGTCATGCCATCCGTAAGATGCTTTTCTGTGACTGGTGAGTACTCAACCAAGTCAT
TCTGAGAATAGTGTATGCGGCGACCGAGTTGCTCTTGCCCGGCGTCAATACGGGATAATACCGCGCCACA
TAGCAGAACTTTAAAAGTGCTCATCATTGGAAAACGTTCTTCGGGGCGAAAACTCTCAAGGATCTTACCG
CTGTTGAGATCCAGTTCGATGTAACCCACTCGTGCACCCAACTGATCTTCAGCATCTTTTACTTTCACCA
GCGTTTCTGGGTGAGCAAAAACAGGAAGGCAAAATGCCGCAAAAAAGGGAATAAGGGCGACACGGAAATG
TTGAATACTCATACTCTTCCTTTTTCAATATTATTGAAGCATTTATCAGGGTTATTGTCTCATGAGCGGA
TACATATTTGAATGTATTTAGAAAAATAAACAAATAGGGGTTCCGCGCACATTTCCCCGAAAAGTGCCAC
CTGACGTCTAAGAAACCATTATTATCATGACATTAACCTATAAAAATAGGCGTATCACGAGGCCCTTTCG
TCTCGCGCGTTTCGGTGATGACGGTGAAAACCTCTGACACATGCAGCTCCCGGAGACGGTCACAGCTTGT
CTGTAAGCGGATGCCGGGAGCAGACAAGCCCGTCAGGGCGCGTCAGCGGGTGTTGGCGGGTGTCGGGGCT
GGCTTAACTATGCGGCATCAGAGCAGATTGTACTGAGAGTGCACCATATGCGGTGTGAAATACCGCACAG
ATGCGTAAGGAGAAAATACCGCATCAGGCGCCATTCGCCATTCAGGCTGCGCAACTGTTGGGAAGGGCGA
TCGGTGCGGGCCTCTTCGCTATTACGCCAGCTGGCGAAAGGGGGATGTGCTGCAAGGCGATTAAGTTGGG
TAACGCCAGGGTTTTCCCAGTCACGACGTT
Features (pLannotate 1.2.2; 17 found; start..end, strand, type, name):
     23..449     +  promoter       MT promoter: Drosophila metallothionein promoter
    473..2509    +  CDS            TDR (fragment): TDR_ARATH - Also known as PXY From Arabidopsis thaliana (Mouse-ear cress).
   2599..4051    +  CDS            SEAP (fragment): secreted alkaline phosphatase from human placenta The natural enzyme has a C-terminal transmembrane sequence that is replaced by a GPI anchor.
   4088..4117    +  CDS            2xFLAG (fragment): two tandem FLAG® epitope tags
   4223..4357    -  polyA_signal   SV40 poly(A) signal: SV40 polyadenylation signal
   4380..4464    -  CDS            large T antigen (fragment): large T antigen from SV40 (simian virus 40)
   4464..4488    +  misc_feature   MCS (fragment): pUC18/19 multiple cloning site
   4525..4541    -  protein_bind   lac operator: The lac repressor binds to the lac operator to inhibit transcription in E. coli. This inhibition can be relieved by adding lactose or isopropyl-β-D-thiogalactopyranoside (IPTG). lac repressor encoded by lacI
   4549..4579    -  promoter       lac promoter: promoter for the E. coli lac operon
   4594..4615    -  protein_bind   CAP binding site: CAP binding activates transcription in the presence of cAMP. E. coli catabolite activator protein
   4628..4720    -  CDS            lacI (fragment): lac repressor; lacI; The lac repressor binds to the lac operator to inhibit transcription in E. coli. This inhibition can be relieved by adding lactose or isopropyl-β-D-thiogalactopyranoside (IPTG).
   4903..5491    -  rep_origin     ori: high-copy-number ColE1/pMB1/pBR322/pUC origin of replication
   5662..6522    -  CDS            AmpR: β-lactamase; bla; confers resistance to ampicillin, carbenicillin, and related antibiotics
   6523..6627    -  promoter       AmpR promoter: bla
   6722..6757    +  CDS            rop (fragment): Rop protein, which maintains plasmids at low copy number; rop
   6859..6958    +  misc_feature   bom (fragment): basis of mobility region from pBR322
   6964..21      -  CDS            lacZα (fragment) (across the origin): LacZα fragment of β-galactosidase; lacZ fragment
