[The description below was written by a language model from this plasmid's Addgene catalogue record and pLannotate feature annotations shown in this document.]
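Description:
PXY X058_pECIA14 is an insect-cell expression plasmid built on the pECIA14 backbone for secreted protein production in Drosophila cell culture. It is the "prey" member of a bait/prey vector pair and is meant to be used alongside the matching bait construct, PXY X058_pECIA2. In E. coli it is maintained as a high-copy plasmid through a ColE1/pUC-type origin and selected with ampicillin via the β-lactamase gene. The annotated sequence of about 7.1 kb also shows pUC/pBR322-derived remnants (lac promoter and operator, and fragments of lacZα, lacI, rop and bom) that appear to be backbone carry-over rather than functional parts of the payload.

The expression cassette is driven by the Drosophila metallothionein promoter, so transcription is switched on by adding copper sulfate. The insert, introduced by ligation-independent cloning, is the extracellular domain of the Arabidopsis thaliana leucine-rich repeat receptor kinase encoded by AT5G61480, known as PXY or TDR. According to the depositor, it is fused at its C-terminus to a pentameric rat COMP coiled-coil helix, human placental alkaline phosphatase, a FLAG tag and a hexahistidine tag. The feature table detects the alkaline phosphatase and FLAG segments but does not separately annotate the COMP helix or His tag. An SV40 polyadenylation signal lies downstream of the fusion. Pentamerisation through COMP raises the avidity of the secreted ectodomain, and alkaline phosphatase offers an enzymatic readout, which suits detection of weak extracellular interactions. The associated publication used such constructs to map an extracellular interaction network among Arabidopsis LRR receptor kinases.
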