Addgene plasmid #114915: PXY X058_pECIA14
Purpose: Prey vector PXY X058_pECIA14 should be used with bait vector PXY X058_pECIA2.
Depositing lab: Youssef Belkhadir. Depositing organization: Gregor Mendel Institute of Molecular Plant Biology. Publication: An extracellular network of Arabidopsis leucine-rich repeat receptor kinases. Smakowska-Luzan E, Mott GA, Parys K, Stegmann M, Howton TC, Layeghifard M, Neuhold J, Lehner A, Kong J, Grunwald K, Weinberger N, Satbhai SB, Mayer D, Busch W, Madalinski M, Stolt-Bergner P, Provart NJ, Mukhtar MS, Zipfel C, Desveaux D, Guttman DS, Belkhadir Y. Nature. 2018 Jan 18;553(7688):342-346. doi: 10.1038/nature25184. Epub 2018 Jan 10. PubMed 29320478.
Backbone
  Vector backbone: pECIA14
  Backbone manufacturer: Chris Garcia (Addgene plasmid # 47051)
  Vector type: Insect Expression
Growth in bacteria
  Bacterial resistance: Ampicillin, 100 μg/mL
  Growth temperature: 37°C
  Growth strain: DH5alpha
  Copy number: High Copy
Gene/Insert
  Gene/Insert name: AT5G61480
  Species: A. thaliana (mustard weed)
  Promoter: Metallothionein (Copper-Inducible)
  Cloning method: Ligation Independent Cloning
Terms and licenses: Academic/Nonprofit Terms; Industry Terms: Not Available to Industry
Depositor comments: Plasmid for secreted expression in Drosophila cell culture by induction via CuSO4. Insert is an extracellular domain of indicated LRR-RK, C-terminally tagged with Pentameric rat COMP helix, Alkaline Phosphatase (human, placental), Flag, and hexahistidine tags. Insert Protein Sequence: SLALKFSPQLLSLLSLKTSLSGPPSAFQDWKVPVNGQNDAVWCSWSGVVCDNVTAQVISLDLSHRNLSGRIPIQIRYLSSLLYLNLSGNSLEGSFPTSIFDLTKLTTLDISRNSFDSSFPPGISKLKFLKVFNAFSNNFEGLLPSDVSRLRFLEELNFGGSYFEGEIPAAYGGLQRLKFIHLAGNVLGGKLPPRLGLLTELQHMEIGYNHFNGNIPSEFALLSNLKYFDVSNCSLSGSLPQELGNLSNLETLFLFQNGFTGEIPESYSNLKSLKLLDFSSNQLSGSIPSGFSTLKNLTWLSLISNNLSGEVPEGIGELPELTTLFLWNNNFTGVLPHKLGSNGKLETMDVSNNSFTGTIPSSLCHGNKLYKLILFSNMFEGELPKSLTRCESLWRFRSQNNRLNGTIPIGFGSLRNLTFVDLSNNRFTDQIPADFATAPVLQYLNLSTNFFHRKLPENIWKAPNLQIFSASFSNLIGEIPNYVGCKSFYRIELQGNSLNGTIPWDIGHCEKLLCLNLSQNHLNGIIPWEISTLPSIADVDLSHNLLTGTIPSDFGSSKTITTFNVSYNQLIGPIPSGSFAHLNPSFFSSNEGLCGDLVGKPCNSDRFNAGNADIDGHHKEERPKK
How to cite: PXY X058_pECIA14 was a gift from Youssef Belkhadir (Addgene plasmid # 114915 ; http://n2t.net/addgene:114915 ; RRID:Addgene_114915)
